>Addgene plasmid #75952 | PRKD3 gRNA (BRDN0001146046) | addgene full sequence | sequence record 184892 | Addgene Assembled Sequence
CCCGGGTGCAAAGATGGATAAAGTTTTAAACAGAGAGGAATCTTTGCAGCTAATGGACCTTCTAGGTCTT
GAAAGGAGTGGGAATTGGCTCCGGTGCCCGTCAGTGGGCAGAGCGCACATCGCCCACAGTCCCCGAGAAG
TTGGGGGGAGGGGTCGGCAATTGATCCGGTGCCTAGAGAAGGTGGCGCGGGGTAAACTGGGAAAGTGATG
TCGTGTACTGGCTCCGCCTTTTTCCCGAGGGTGGGGGAGAACCGTATATAAGTGCAGTAGTCGCCGTGAA
CGTTCTTTTTCGCAACGGGTTTGCCGCCAGAACACAGGTAAGTGCCGTGTGTGGTTCCCGCGGGCCTGGC
CTCTTTACGGGTTATGGCCCTTGCGTGCCTTGAATTACTTCCACCTGGCTGCAGTACGTGATTCTTGATC
CCGAGCTTCGGGTTGGAAGTGGGTGGGAGAGTTCGAGGCCTTGCGCTTAAGGAGCCCCTTCGCCTCGTGC
TTGAGTTGAGGCCTGGCCTGGGCGCTGGGGCCGCCGCGTGCGAATCTGGTGGCACCTTCGCGCCTGTCTC
GCTGCTTTCGATAAGTCTCTAGCCATTTAAAATTTTTGATGACCTGCTGCGACGCTTTTTTTCTGGCAAG
ATAGTCTTGTAAATGCGGGCCAAGATCTGCACACTGGTATTTCGGTTTTTGGGGCCGCGGGCGGCGACGG
GGCCCGTGCGTCCCAGCGCACATGTTCGGCGAGGCGGGGCCTGCGAGCGCGGCCACCGAGAATCGGACGG
GGGTAGTCTCAAGCTGGCCGGCCTGCTCTGGTGCCTGGCCTCGCGCCGCCGTGTATCGCCCCGCCCTGGG
CGGCAAGGCTGGCCCGGTCGGCACCAGTTGCGTGAGCGGAAAGATGGCCGCTTCCCGGCCCTGCTGCAGG
GAGCTCAAAATGGAGGACGCGGCGCTCGGGAGAGCGGGCGGGTGAGTCACCCACACAAAGGAAAAGGGCC
TTTCCGTCCTCAGCCGTCGCTTCATGTGACTCCACGGAGTACCGGGCGCCGTCCAGGCACCTCGATTAGT
TCTCGAGCTTTTGGAGTACGTCGTCTTTAGGTTGGGGGGAGGGGTTTTATGCGATGGAGTTTCCCCACAC
TGAGTGGGTGGAGACTGAAGTTAGGCCAGCTTGGCACTTGATGTAATTCTCCTTGGAATTTGCCCTTTTT
GAGTTTGGATCTTGGTTCATTCTCAAGCCTCAGACAGTGGTTCAAAGTTTTTTTCTTCCATTTCAGGTGT
CGTGACGTACGGCCACCATGACCGAGTACAAGCCCACGGTGCGCCTCGCCACCCGCGACGACGTCCCCAG
GGCCGTACGCACCCTCGCCGCCGCGTTCGCCGACTACCCCGCCACGCGCCACACCGTCGATCCGGACCGC
CACATCGAGCGGGTCACCGAGCTGCAAGAACTCTTCCTCACGCGCGTCGGGCTCGACATCGGCAAGGTGT
GGGTCGCGGACGACGGCGCCGCCGTGGCGGTCTGGACCACGCCGGAGAGCGTCGAAGCGGGGGCGGTGTT
CGCCGAGATCGGCCCGCGCATGGCCGAGTTGAGCGGTTCCCGGCTGGCCGCGCAGCAACAGATGGAAGGC
CTCCTGGCGCCGCACCGGCCCAAGGAGCCCGCGTGGTTCCTGGCCACCGTCGGAGTCTCGCCCGACCACC
AGGGCAAGGGTCTGGGCAGCGCCGTCGTGCTCCCCGGAGTGGAGGCGGCCGAGCGCGCCGGGGTGCCCGC
CTTCCTGGAGACCTCCGCGCCCCGCAACCTCCCCTTCTACGAGCGGCTCGGCTTCACCGTCACCGCCGAC
GTCGAGGTGCCCGAAGGACCGCGCACCTGGTGCATGACCCGCAAGCCCGGTGCCTGAACGCGTTAAGTCG
ACAATCAACCTCTGGATTACAAAATTTGTGAAAGATTGACTGGTATTCTTAACTATGTTGCTCCTTTTAC
GCTATGTGGATACGCTGCTTTAATGCCTTTGTATCATGCTATTGCTTCCCGTATGGCTTTCATTTTCTCC
TCCTTGTATAAATCCTGGTTGCTGTCTCTTTATGAGGAGTTGTGGCCCGTTGTCAGGCAACGTGGCGTGG
TGTGCACTGTGTTTGCTGACGCAACCCCCACTGGTTGGGGCATTGCCACCACCTGTCAGCTCCTTTCCGG
GACTTTCGCTTTCCCCCTCCCTATTGCCACGGCGGAACTCATCGCCGCCTGCCTTGCCCGCTGCTGGACA
GGGGCTCGGCTGTTGGGCACTGACAATTCCGTGGTGTTGTCGGGGAAATCATCGTCCTTTCCTTGGCTGC
TCGCCTGTGTTGCCACCTGGATTCTGCGCGGGACGTCCTTCTGCTACGTCCCTTCGGCCCTCAATCCAGC
GGACCTTCCTTCCCGCGGCCTGCTGCCGGCTCTGCGGCCTCTTCCGCGTCTTCGCCTTCGCCCTCAGACG
AGTCGGATCTCCCTTTGGGCCGCCTCCCCGCGTCGACTTTAAGACCAATGACTTACAAGGCAGCTGTAGA
TCTTAGCCACTTTTTAAAAGAAAAGGGGGGACTGGAAGGGCTAATTCACTCCCAACGAAGACAAGATCTG
CTTTTTGCTTGTACTGGGTCTCTCTGGTTAGACCAGATCTGAGCCTGGGAGCTCTCTGGCTAACTAGGGA
ACCCACTGCTTAAGCCTCAATAAAGCTTGCCTTGAGTGCTTCAAGTAGTGTGTGCCCGTCTGTTGTGTGA
CTCTGGTAACTAGAGATCCCTCAGACCCTTTTAGTCAGTGTGGAAAATCTCTAGCAGTACGTATAGTAGT
TCATGTCATCTTATTATTCAGTATTTATAACTTGCAAAGAAATGAATATCAGAGAGTGAGAGGAACTTGT
TTATTGCAGCTTATAATGGTTACAAATAAAGCAATAGCATCACAAATTTCACAAATAAAGCATTTTTTTC
ACTGCATTCTAGTTGTGGTTTGTCCAAACTCATCAATGTATCTTATCATGTCTGGCTCTAGCTATCCCGC
CCCTAACTCCGCCCATCCCGCCCCTAACTCCGCCCAGTTCCGCCCATTCTCCGCCCCATGGCTGACTAAT
TTTTTTTATTTATGCAGAGGCCGAGGCCGCCTCGGCCTCTGAGCTATTCCAGAAGTAGTGAGGAGGCTTT
TTTGGAGGCCTAGGGACGTACCCAATTCGCCCTATAGTGAGTCGTATTACGCGCGCTCACTGGCCGTCGT
TTTACAACGTCGTGACTGGGAAAACCCTGGCGTTACCCAACTTAATCGCCTTGCAGCACATCCCCCTTTC
GCCAGCTGGCGTAATAGCGAAGAGGCCCGCACCGATCGCCCTTCCCAACAGTTGCGCAGCCTGAATGGCG
AATGGG
[124 nt withheld, positions 3367-3490]
C
[91 nt withheld, positions 3492-3582]
A
[49 nt withheld, positions 3584-3632]
CCTTTGACGTTGGAGTCCACGTTCTTT
[37 nt withheld, positions 3660-3696]
ACCCTATCTCGGTCTATTCTTTTGATTTATAAGGGATTTTGCCGATTTCGGCCTATTGGTTAAAAAATGA
GCTGATTTAACAAAAATTTAACGCGAATTTTAACAAAATATTAACGCTTACAATTTAGGTGGCACTTTTC
GGGGAAATGTGCGCGGAACCCCTATTTGTTTATTTTTCTAAATACATTCAAATATGTATCCGCTCATGAG
ACAATAACCCTGATAAATGCTTCAATAATATTGAAAAAGGAAGAGTATGAGTATTCAACATTTCCGTGTC
GCCCTTATTCCCTTTTTTGCGGCATTTTGCCTTCCTGTTTTTGCTCACCCAGAAACGCTGGTGAAAGTAA
AAGATGCTGAAGATCAGTTGGGTGCACGAGTGGGTTACATCGAACTGGATCTCAACAGCGGTAAGATCCT
TGAGAGTTTTCGCCCCGAAGAACGTTTTCCAATGATGAGCACTTTTAAAGTTCTGCTATGTGGCGCGGTA
TTATCCCGTATTGACGCCGGGCAAGAGCAACTCGGTCGCCGCATACACTATTCTCAGAATGACTTGGTTG
AGTACTCACCAGTCACAGAAAAGCATCTTACGGATGGCATGACAGTAAGAGAATTATGCAGTGCTGCCAT
AACCATGAGTGATAACACTGCGGCCAACTTACTTCTGACAACGATCGGAGGACCGAAGGAGCTAACCGCT
TTTTTGCACAACATGGGGGATCATGTAACTCGCCTTGATCGTTGGGAACCGGAGCTGAATGAAGCCATAC
CAAACGACGAGCGTGACACCACGATGCCTGTAGCAATGGCAACAACGTTGCGCAAACTATTAACTGGCGA
ACTACTTACTCTAGCTTCCCGGCAACAATTAATAGACTGGATGGAGGCGGATAAAGTTGCAGGACCACTT
CTGCGCTCGGCCCTTCCGGCTGGCTGGTTTATTGCTGATAAATCTGGAGCCGGTGAGCGTGGGTCTCGCG
GTATCATTGCAGCACTGGGGCCAGATGGTAAGCCCTCCCGTATCGTAGTTATCTACACGACGGGGAGTCA
GGCAACTATGGATGAACGAAATAGACAGATCGCTGAGATAGGTGCCTCACTGATTAAGCATTGGTAACTG
TCAGACCAAGTTTACTCATATATACTTTAGATTGATTTAAAACTTCATTTTTAATTTAAAAGGATCTAGG
TGAAGATCCTTTTTGATAATCTCATGACCAAAATCCCTTAACGTGAGTTTTCGTTCCACTGAGCGTCAGA
CCCCGTAGAAAAGATCAAAGGATCTTCTTGAGATCCTTTTTTTCTGCGCGTAATCTGCTGCTTGCAAACA
AAAAAACCACCGCTACCAGCGGTGGTTTGTTTGCCGGATCAAGAGCTACCAACTCTTTTTCCGAAGGTAA
CTGGCTTCAGCAGAGCGCAGATACCAAATACTGTTCTTCTAGTGTAGCCGTAGTTAGGCCACCACTTCAA
GAACTCTGTAGCACCGCCTACATACCTCGCTCTGCTAATCCTGTTACCAGTGGCTGCTGCCAGTGGCGAT
AAGTCGTGTCTTACCGGGTTGGACTCAAGACGATAGTTACCGGATAAGGCGCAGCGGTCGGGCTGAACGG
GGGGTTCGTGCACACAGCCCAGCTTGGAGCGAACGACCTACACCGAACTGAGATACCTACAGCGTGAGCT
ATGAGAAAGCGCCACGCTTCCCGAAGGGAGAAAGGCGGACAGGTATCCGGTAAGCGGCAGGGTCGGAACA
GGAGAGCGCACGAGGGAGCTTCCAGGGGGAAACGCCTGGTATCTTTATAGTCCTGTCGGGTTTCGCCACC
TCTGACTTGAGCGTCGATTTTTGTGATGCTCGTCAGGGGGGCGGAGCCTATGGAAAAACGCCAGCAACGC
GGCCTTTTTACGGTTCCTGGCCTTTTGCTGGCCTTTTGCTCACATGTTCTTTCCTGCGTTATCCCCTGAT
TCTGTGGATAACCGTATTACCGCCTTTGAGTGAGCTGATACCGCTCGCCGCAGCCGAACGACCGAGCGCA
GCGAGTCAGTGAGCGAGGAAGCGGAAGAGCGCCCAATACGCAAACCGCCTCTCCCCGCGCGTTGGCCGAT
TCATTAATGCAGCTGGCACGACAGGTTTCCCGACTGGAAAGCGGGCAGTGAGCGCAACGCAATTAATGTG
AGTTAGCTCACTCATTAGGCACCCCAGGCTTTACACTTTATGCTTCCGGCTCGTATGTTGTGTGGAATTG
TGAGCGGATAACAATTTCACACAGGAAACAGCTATGACCATGATTACGCCAAGCGCGCAATTAACCCTCA
CTAAAGGGAACAAAAGCTGGAGCTGCAAGCTTAATGTAGTCTTATGCAATACTCTTGTAGTCTTGCAACA
TGGTAACGATGAGTTAGCAACATGCCTTACAAGGAGAGAAAAAGCACCGTGCATGCCGATTGGTGGAAGT
AAGGTGGTACGATCGTGCCTTATTAGGAAGGCAACAGACGGGTCTGACATGGATTGGACGAACCACTGAA
TTGCCGCATTGCAGAGATATTGTATTTAAGTGCCTAGCTCGATACATAAACGGGTCTCTCTGGTTAGACC
AGATCTGAGCCTGGGAGCTCTCTGGCTAACTAGGGAACCCACTGCTTAAGCCTCAATAAAGCTTGCCTTG
AGTGCTTCAAGTAGTGTGTGCCCGTCTGTTGTGTGACTCTGGTAACTAGAGATCCCTCAGACCCTTTTAG
TCAGTGTGGAAAATCTCTAGCAGTGGCGCCCGAACAGGGACTTGAAAGCGAAAGGGAAACCAGAGGAGCT
CTCTCGACGCAGGACTCGGCTTGCTGAAGCGCGCACGGCAAGAGGCGAGGGGCGGCGACTGGTGAGTACG
CCAAAAATTTTGACTAGCGGAGGCTAGAAGGAGAGAGATGGGTGCGAGAGCGTCAGTATTAAGCGGGGGA
GAATTAGATCGCGATGGGAAAAAATTCGGTTAAGGCCAGGGGGAAAGAAAAAATATAAATTAAAACATAT
AGTATGGGCAAGCAGGGAGCTAGAACGATTCGCAGTTAATCCTGGCCTGTTAGAAACATCAGAAGGCTGT
AGACAAATACTGGGACAGCTACAACCATCCCTTCAGACAGGATCAGAAGAACTTAGATCATTATATAATA
CAGTAGCAACCCTCTATTGTGTGCATCAAAGGATAGAGATAAAAGACACCAAGGAAGCTTTAGACAAGAT
AGAGGAAGAGCAAAACAAAAGTAAGACCACCGCACAGCAAGCGGCCGCTGATCTTCAGACCTGGAGGAGG
AGATATGAGGGACAATTGGAGAAGTGAATTATATAAATATAAAGTAGTAAAAATTGAACCATTAGGAGTA
GCACCCACCAAGGCAAAGAGAAGAGTGGTGCAGAGAGAAAAAAGAGCAGTGGGAATAGGAGCTTTGTTCC
TTGGGTTCTTGGGAGCAGCAGGAAGCACTATGGGCGCAGCGTCAATGACGCTGACGGTACAGGCCAGACA
ATTATTGTCTGGTATAGTGCAGCAGCAGAACAATTTGCTGAGGGCTATTGAGGCGCAACAGCATCTGTTG
CAACTCACAGTCTGGGGCATCAAGCAGCTCCAGGCAAGAATCCTGGCTGTGGAAAGATACCTAAAGGATC
AACAGCTCCTGGGGATTTGGGGTTGCTCTGGAAAACTCATTTGCACCACTGCTGTGCCTTGGAATGCTAG
TTGGAGTAATAAATCTCTGGAACAGATTTGGAATCACACGACCTGGATGGAGTGGGACAGAGAAATTAAC
AATTACACAAGCTTAATACACTCCTTAATTGAAGAATCGCAAAACCAGCAAGAAAAGAATGAACAAGAAT
TATTGGAATTAGATAAATGGGCAAGTTTGTGGAATTGGTTTAACATAACAAATTGGCTGTGGTATATAAA
ATTATTCATAATGATAGTAGGAGGCTTGGTAGGTTTAAGAATAGTTTTTGCTGTACTTTCTATAGTGAAT
AGAGTTAGGCAGGGATATTCACCATTATCGTTTCAGACCCACCTCCCAACCCCGAGGGGACCCAGAGAGG
GCCTATTTCCCATGATTCCTTCATATTTGCATATACGATACAAGGCTGTTAGAGAGATAATTAGAATTAA
TTTGACTGTAAACACAAAGATATTAGTACAAAATACGTGACGTAGAAAGTAATAATTTCTTGGGTAGTTT
GCAGTTTTAAAATTATGTTTTAAAATGGACTATCATATGCTTACCGTAACTTGAAAGTATTTCGATTTCT
TGGCTTTATATATCTTGTGGAAAGGACGAAACACCGTTGCAGTACTGACATATCGTGTTTTAGAGCTAGA
AATAGCAAGTTAAAATAAGGCTAGTCCGTTATCAACTTGAAAAAGTGGCACCGAGTCGGTGCTTTTTTAA
GCTTGGCGTAACTAGATCTTGAGACAAATGGCAGTATTCATCCACAATTTTAAAAGAAAAGGGGGGATTG
GGGGGTACAGTGCAGGGGAAAGAATAGTAGACATAATAGCAACAGACATACAAACTAAAGAATTACAAAA
ACAAATTACAAAAATTCAAAATTTTCGGGTTTATTACAGGGACAGCAGAGATCCACTTTGGCGCCGGCTC
GAGGGGG
Features (pLannotate 1.2.2; 29 found; start..end, strand, type, name):
     14..80      +  CDS            small t antigen (fragment): SV40 (simian virus 40) small t antigen
    106..317     +  promoter       EF-1α core promoter: core promoter for human elongation factor EF-1α
    318..1256    +  intron         EF-1α intron A: intron upstream of the start codon of human EF-1α
   1278..1877    +  CDS            PuroR (fragment): puromycin N-acetyltransferase; pac from Streptomyces; confers resistance to puromycin
   1893..2481    +  misc_feature   WPRE: woodchuck hepatitis virus posttranscriptional regulatory element
   2532..2551    +  misc_feature   cPPT/CTS (fragment): central polypurine tract and central termination sequence of HIV-1
   2553..2786    +  LTR            3' LTR (ΔU3): self-inactivating 3' long terminal repeat (LTR) from HIV-1
   2864..2985    +  polyA_signal   SV40 poly(A) signal: SV40 polyadenylation signal
   3025..3160    +  rep_origin     SV40 ori: SV40 origin of replication
   3181..3199    -  promoter       T7 promoter: promoter for bacteriophage T7 RNA polymerase
   3207..3362    +  CDS            lacZα (fragment): LacZα fragment of β-galactosidase; lacZ fragment
   3367..3795    +  rep_origin     f1 ori (sequence partly withheld): f1 bacteriophage origin of replication; arrow indicates direction of (+) strand synthesis
   3848..3952    +  promoter       AmpR promoter: bla
   3953..4813    +  CDS            AmpR: β-lactamase; bla; confers resistance to ampicillin, carbenicillin, and related antibiotics
   4984..5572    +  rep_origin     ori: high-copy-number ColE1/pMB1/pBR322/pUC origin of replication
   5755..5847    +  CDS            lacI (fragment): lac repressor; lacI; The lac repressor binds to the lac operator to inhibit transcription in E. coli. This inhibition can be relieved by adding lactose or isopropyl-β-D-thiogalactopyranoside (IPTG).
   5860..5881    +  protein_bind   CAP binding site: CAP binding activates transcription in the presence of cAMP. E. coli catabolite activator protein
   5896..5926    +  promoter       lac promoter: promoter for the E. coli lac operon
   5934..5950    +  protein_bind   lac operator: The lac repressor binds to the lac operator to inhibit transcription in E. coli. This inhibition can be relieved by adding lactose or isopropyl-β-D-thiogalactopyranoside (IPTG). lac repressor encoded by lacI
   5995..6013    +  promoter       T3 promoter: promoter for bacteriophage T3 RNA polymerase
   6041..6267    +  promoter       RSV promoter: Rous sarcoma virus enhancer/promoter
   6268..6448    +  LTR            5' LTR (truncated): truncated 5' long terminal repeat (LTR) from HIV-1
   6495..6620    +  misc_feature   HIV-1 Ψ: packaging signal of human immunodeficiency virus type 1
   6604..6967    +  CDS            HIV-1 gag (fragment): gag protein from human immunodeficiency virus 1; gag
   7113..7346    +  misc_feature   RRE: The Rev response element (RRE) of HIV-1 allows for Rev-dependent mRNA export from the nucleus to the cytoplasm.
   7723..7749    +  CDS            Rev (fragment): human immunodeficiency virus 1 (HIV-1) Rev protein; rev; enhances nuclear export of unspliced and incompletely spliced viral mRNAs
   7753..7993    +  promoter       U6 promoter: RNA polymerase III promoter for human U6 snRNA
   8023..8098    +  misc_RNA       gRNA scaffold: guide RNA scaffold for the Streptococcus pyogenes CRISPR/Cas9 system
   8154..8271    +  misc_feature   cPPT/CTS: central polypurine tract and central termination sequence of HIV-1
