[The description below was written by a language model from this plasmid's Addgene catalogue record and pLannotate feature annotations shown in this document.]
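Description:
PRKD3 gRNA (BRDN0001146046) is a third-generation lentiviral guide RNA plasmid built on the lentiGuide-Puro backbone and designed to direct Streptococcus pyogenes Cas9 to the human PRKD3 gene, which encodes protein kinase D3 (also known as PKC-nu). It is propagated in E. coli as a high-copy plasmid through a ColE1/pUC-type origin with ampicillin selection from the β-lactamase gene. The backbone also carries an f1 origin, an SV40 origin and poly(A) signal, and remnants of lac and T7/T3 cloning-vector sequences.

The lentiviral transfer cassette begins with an RSV promoter fused to a truncated HIV-1 5' LTR, which makes genomic RNA production Tat-independent. This is followed by the Ψ packaging signal with a partial gag sequence, the Rev response element for nuclear export of the unspliced genome, and a cPPT/CTS. It ends in a ΔU3 self-inactivating 3' LTR. Within this unit, a human U6 RNA polymerase III promoter drives the PRKD3-specific spacer joined to the SpCas9 gRNA scaffold. A separate EF-1α promoter with its intron A expresses puromycin N-acetyltransferase for selecting transduced mammalian cells, and a downstream WPRE enhances transcript expression.

The plasmid contains no Cas9, so it must be used with a separate Cas9 source such as a Cas9 lentivirus or cells already expressing the nuclease. The guide was designed against the PRKD3 reference transcript and belongs to a human kinome gRNA collection associated with work on optimised sgRNA design. Its typical use is knockout of PRKD3 in human cells.
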