Addgene plasmid #75952: PRKD3 gRNA (BRDN0001146046)
Purpose: 3rd generation lentiviral gRNA plasmid targeting human PRKD3
Depositing lab: John Doench & David Root. Depositing organization: Broad Institute. Publication: Optimized sgRNA design to maximize activity and minimize off-target effects of CRISPR-Cas9. Doench JG, Fusi N, Sullender M, Hegde M, Vaimberg EW, Donovan KF, Smith I, Tothova Z, Wilen C, Orchard R, Virgin HW, Listgarten J, Root DE. Nat Biotechnol. 2016 Jan 18. doi: 10.1038/nbt.3437. PubMed 26780180.
Backbone
  Vector backbone: lentiGuide-Puro
  Backbone manufacturer: Zhang Lab (Addgene plasmid # 52963)
  Vector type: Mammalian Expression, Lentiviral, CRISPR
  Selectable markers: Puromycin
Growth in bacteria
  Bacterial resistance: Ampicillin, 100 μg/mL
  Growth temperature: 37°C
  Growth strain: DH5alpha
  Copy number: High Copy
Gene/Insert
  Gene/Insert name: PRKD3 (alt names: PRKD3; NM_005813.4)
  gRNA/shRNA sequence: TTGCAGTACTGACATATCGT
  Species: H. sapiens (human)
  Entrez Gene: PRKD3 (a.k.a. EPK2, PKC-NU, PKD3, PRKCN, nPKC-NU)
  Promoter: hU6
  Cloning method: Unknown
  Sequencing primers: 5′ U6-F; 3′ pS2-R
Terms and licenses: Academic/Nonprofit Terms; Industry Terms: Not Available to Industry
Depositor comments: The gRNA was designed to target the following Genbank reference sequence(s): NM_005813.4. Note that this plasmid does NOT contain Cas9. It should be used in conjunction with lentiCas9-Blast (Addgene #52962) or otherwise with cell lines already expressing Cas9. Browse the full kinome gRNA library at http://www.addgene.org/pooled-library/broadgpp-human-kinome/ or visit http://www.broadinstitute.org/rnai/public/ for detailed protocols and information.
How to cite: PRKD3 gRNA (BRDN0001146046) was a gift from John Doench & David Root (Addgene plasmid # 75952 ; http://n2t.net/addgene:75952 ; RRID:Addgene_75952)
