>Addgene plasmid #75952 | PRKD3 gRNA (BRDN0001146046) | depositor partial sequence | sequence record 143412 | Target Sequence
TTGCAGTACTGACATATCGT
