>Addgene plasmid #75952 | PRKD3 gRNA (BRDN0001146046) | addgene partial sequence | sequence record 184891 | hU6-F
ACGTGACGTAGAAAGTAATAATTTCTTGGGTAGTTTGCAGTTTTAAAATTATGTTTTAAAATGGACTATC
ATATGCTTACCGTAACTTGAAAGTATTTCGATTTCTTGGCTTTATATATCTTGTGGAAAGGACGAAACAC
CGTTGCAGTACTGACATATCGTGTTTTAGAGCTAGAAATAGCAAGTTAAAATAAGGCTAGTCCGTTATCA
ACTTGAAAAAGTGGCACCGAGTCGGTGCTTTTTTAAGCTTGGCGTAACTAGATCTTGAGACAAATGGCAG
TATTCATCCACAATTTTAAAAGAAAAGGGGGGATTGGGGGGTACAGTGCAGGGGAAAGAATAGTAGACAT
AATAGCAACAGACATACAAACTAAAGAATTACAAAAACAAATTACAAAAATTCAAAATTTTCGGGTTTAT
TACAGGGACAGCAGAGATCCACTTTGGCGCCGGCTCGAGGGGGCCCGGGTGCAAAGATGGATAAAGTTTT
AAACAGAGAGGAATCTTTGCAGCTAATGGACCTTCTAGGTCTTGAAAGGAGTGGGAATTGGCTCCGGTGC
CCGTCAGTGG
